Addgene plasmid #154314: pJW1659
Purpose: NT Donor-cassette for SapTrap
Depositing lab: Jordan Ward. Depositing organization: University of California, Santa Cruz. Publication: An expanded auxin-inducible degron toolkit for Caenorhabditis elegans. Ashley GE, Duong T, Levenson MT, Martinez MAQ, Johnson LC, Hibshman JD, Saeger HN, Palmisano NJ, Doonan R, Martinez-Mendez R, Davidson BR, Zhang W, Ragle JM, Medwig-Kinney TN, Sirota SS, Goldstein B, Matus DQ, Dickinson DJ, Reiner DJ, Ward JD. Genetics. 2021 Mar 31;217(3). pii: 6104563. doi: 10.1093/genetics/iyab006. PubMed 33677541.
Backbone
  Vector backbone: pDONR221
  Backbone size w/o insert (bp): 2360
  Vector type: Worm Expression, CRISPR
Growth in bacteria
  Bacterial resistance: Kanamycin, 50 μg/mL
  Growth temperature: 37°C
  Growth strain: DH5alpha
  Copy number: High Copy
Gene/Insert
  Gene/Insert name: 30aa linker::AID*::3xFLAG for NT slot
  Species: C. elegans (nematode)
  Insert size (bp): 276
  Cloning method: Gibson Cloning
  Sequencing primers: 5′ M13 Forward (tgtaaaacgacggccagt); 3′ M13 Reverse (caggaaacagctatgaccatg)
Terms and licenses: Academic/Nonprofit Terms; Industry Terms: Not Available to Industry
How to cite: pJW1659 was a gift from Jordan Ward (Addgene plasmid # 154314 ; http://n2t.net/addgene:154314 ; RRID:Addgene_154314)
