[The description below was written by a language model from this plasmid's Addgene catalogue record and the feature table of its GenBank file.]
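Description:
pJW1659 is a small (2,836 bp) donor-module plasmid built on the pDONR221 Gateway entry backbone, made for assembling CRISPR/Cas9 homology-directed repair templates for Caenorhabditis elegans with the SapTrap modular cloning system. It replicates in E. coli from a high-copy ColE1/pUC-type origin and is selected with kanamycin through the aph(3')-Ia gene. Upstream rrnB T1 and T2 terminators insulate the cloning region from read-through transcription. M13 forward and reverse priming sites and a T7 promoter flank the insert, and the M13 sites are the ones recorded for sequencing.

The 276 bp insert, introduced by Gibson assembly, lies between the attL1 and attL2 sites and encodes a 30-amino-acid flexible linker, the minimal auxin-inducible degron AID*, and a 3xFLAG epitope tag. The feature table annotates only the three tandem FLAG repeats. The linker and degron are not annotated, though they presumably occupy the unannotated stretch between attL1 and the first FLAG. The cassette carries no promoter of its own, because it is a coding module formatted for the "NT" slot of SapTrap. In that system, type IIS SapI digestion releases standardized parts that are ligated in a defined order with homology arms and a guide RNA sequence into a destination vector; the SapI sites themselves are not annotated in this record.

Knocking the assembled repair template into an endogenous worm gene fuses the degron and epitope tag to the target protein. In strains expressing the TIR1 F-box protein, this allows conditional auxin-triggered depletion of the protein, and the 3xFLAG tag allows its detection or immunoprecipitation. The plasmid belongs to an expanded auxin-inducible degron toolkit for C. elegans.
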