LOCUS       Exported 2836 bp ds-DNA circular SYN 12-MAY-2021
DEFINITION  NT Donor-cassette for SapTrap.
ACCESSION   .
VERSION     .
KEYWORDS    pJW1659
SOURCE      synthetic DNA construct
  ORGANISM  synthetic DNA construct
REFERENCE   1 (bases 1 to 2836)
  AUTHORS   Ashley G, Duong T, Levenson MT, Martinez MAQ, Johnsen LC, Hibshman
            JD, Saeger HN, Palmisano NJ, Doonan R, Martinez-Mendez R, Davidson
            B, Zhang W, Ragle JM, Medwig-Kinney TN, Sirota SS, Goldstein B,
            Matus DQ, Dickinson DJ, Reiner DJ, Ward JD
  TITLE     An expanded auxin-inducible degron toolkit for Caenorhabditis
            elegans
  JOURNAL   Genetics, 2021
REFERENCE   2 (bases 1 to 2836)
  AUTHORS   .
  TITLE     Direct Submission
  JOURNAL   Exported May 12, 2021 from SnapGene Server 1.1.58
            http://www.snapgene.com
FEATURES             Location/Qualifiers
     source          1..2836
                     /organism="synthetic DNA construct"
                     /mol_type="other DNA"
     primer_bind     91..108
                     /label=L4440
                     /note="L4440 vector, forward primer"
     terminator      267..294
                     /label=rrnB T2 terminator
                     /note="transcription terminator T2 from the E. coli rrnB
                     gene"
     terminator      386..472
                     /gene="Escherichia coli rrnB"
                     /label=rrnB T1 terminator
                     /note="transcription terminator T1 from the E. coli rrnB
                     gene"
     primer_bind     521..543
                     /label=M13/pUC Forward
                     /note="In lacZ gene"
     primer_bind     535..552
                     /label=M13 Forward
                     /note="In lacZ gene. Also called M13-F20 or M13 (-21)
                     Forward"
     primer_bind     536..552
                     /label=M13 fwd
                     /note="common sequencing primer, one of multiple similar
                     variants"
     protein_bind    568..667
                     /gene="mutant version of attL"
                     /label=attL1
                     /bound_moiety="LR Clonase(TM)"
                     /note="recombination site for the Gateway(R) LR reaction"
     CDS             868..891
                     /codon_start=1
                     /product="FLAG(R) epitope tag, followed by an enterokinase
                     cleavage site"
                     /label=FLAG
                     /translation="DYKDDDDK"
     CDS             895..918
                     /codon_start=1
                     /product="FLAG(R) epitope tag, followed by an enterokinase
                     cleavage site"
                     /label=FLAG
                     /translation="DYKDDDDK"
     CDS             922..945
                     /codon_start=1
                     /product="FLAG(R) epitope tag, followed by an enterokinase
                     cleavage site"
                     /label=FLAG
                     /translation="DYKDDDDK"
     protein_bind    complement(960..1059)
                     /gene="mutant version of attL"
                     /label=attL2
                     /bound_moiety="LR Clonase(TM)"
                     /note="recombination site for the Gateway(R) LR reaction"
     primer_bind     complement(1076..1095)
                     /label=T7
                     /note="T7 promoter, forward primer"
     promoter        complement(1077..1095)
                     /label=T7 promoter
                     /note="promoter for bacteriophage T7 RNA polymerase"
     primer_bind     complement(1100..1116)
                     /label=M13 rev
                     /note="common sequencing primer, one of multiple similar
                     variants"
     primer_bind     complement(1100..1116)
                     /label=M13 Reverse
                     /note="In lacZ gene. Also called M13-rev"
     primer_bind     complement(1218..1237)
                     /label=pENTR-R
                     /note="pENTR vectors, reverse primer"
     CDS             1229..2038
                     /codon_start=1
                     /gene="aph(3')-Ia"
                     /product="aminoglycoside phosphotransferase"
                     /label=KanR
                     /note="confers resistance to kanamycin in bacteria or G418
                     (Geneticin(R)) in eukaryotes"
                     /translation="MSHIQRETSRPRLNSNMDADLYGYKWARDNVGQSGATIYRLYGKP
                     DAPELFLKHGKGSVANDVTDEMVRLNWLTEFMPLPTIKHFIRTPDDAWLLTTAIPGKTA
                     FQVLEEYPDSGENIVDALAVFLRRLHSIPVCNCPFNSDRVFRLAQAQSRMNNGLVDASD
                     FDDERNGWPVEQVWKEMHKLLPFSPDSVVTHGDFSLDNLIFDEGKLIGCIDVGRVGIAD
                     RYQDLAILWNCLGEFSPSLQKRLFQKYGIDNPDMNKLQFHLMLDEFF"
     primer_bind     complement(1296..1315)
                     /label=Kan-R
                     /note="Kanamycin resistance gene, reverse primer"
     rep_origin      2185..2773
                     /direction=RIGHT
                     /label=ori
                     /note="high-copy-number ColE1/pMB1/pBR322/pUC origin of
                     replication"
     primer_bind     2674..2693
                     /label=pBR322ori-F
                     /note="pBR322 origin, forward primer"
ORIGIN
        1 tttcctgcgt tatcccctga ttctgtggat aaccgtatta ccgcctttga gtgagctgat
       61 accgctcgcc gcagccgaac gaccgagcgc agcgagtcag tgagcgagga agcggaagag
      121 cgcccaatac gcaaaccgcc tctccccgcg cgttggccga ttcattaatg cagctggcac
      181 gacaggtttc ccgactggaa agcgggcagt gagcgcaacg caattaatac gcgtaccgct
      241 agccaggaag agtttgtaga aacgcaaaaa ggccatccgt caggatggcc ttctgcttag
      301 tttgatgcct ggcagtttat ggcgggcgtc ctgcccgcca ccctccgggc cgttgcttca
      361 caacgttcaa atccgctccc ggcggatttg tcctactcag gagagcgttc accgacaaac
      421 aacagataaa acgaaaggcc cagtcttccg actgagcctt tcgttttatt tgatgcctgg
      481 cagttcccta ctctcgcgtt aacgctagca tggatgtttt cccagtcacg acgttgtaaa
      541 acgacggcca gtcttaagct cgggccccaa ataatgattt tattttgact gatagtgacc
      601 tgttcgttgc aacaaattga tgagcaatgc ttttttataa tgccaacttt gtacaaaaaa
      661 gcaggctgct cttcgggtgg cggaggaggc agtggtagtg gcagtatgcc taaagatcca
      721 gccaaacctc cggccaaggc acaagttgtg ggatggccac cggtgagatc ataccggaag
      781 aacgtgatgg tttcctgcca aaaatcaagc ggtggcccgg aggcggcggc gttcgtgaag
      841 ggtggtggcg gttctggctc aggatctgat tataaagacg atgacgataa gcgtgactac
      901 aaggacgacg acgacaagcg tgattacaag gatgacgatg acaagagaac gcgaagagca
      961 cccagctttc ttgtacaaag ttggcattat aagaaagcat tgcttatcaa tttgttgcaa
     1021 cgaacaggtc actatcagtc aaaataaaat cattatttgc catccagctg atatccccta
     1081 tagtgagtcg tattacatgg tcatagctgt ttcctggcag ctctggcccg tgtctcaaaa
     1141 tctctgatgt tacattgcac aagataaaaa tatatcatca tgaacaataa aactgtctgc
     1201 ttacataaac agtaatacaa ggggtgttat gagccatatt caacgggaaa cgtcgaggcc
     1261 gcgattaaat tccaacatgg atgctgattt atatgggtat aaatgggctc gcgataatgt
     1321 cgggcaatca ggtgcgacaa tctatcgctt gtatgggaag cccgatgcgc cagagttgtt
     1381 tctgaaacat ggcaaaggta gcgttgccaa tgatgttaca gatgagatgg tcagactaaa
     1441 ctggctgacg gaatttatgc ctcttccgac catcaagcat tttatccgta ctcctgatga
     1501 tgcatggtta ctcaccactg cgatccccgg aaaaacagca ttccaggtat tagaagaata
     1561 tcctgattca ggtgaaaata ttgttgatgc gctggcagtg ttcctgcgcc ggttgcattc
     1621 gattcctgtt tgtaattgtc cttttaacag cgatcgcgta tttcgtctcg ctcaggcgca
     1681 atcacgaatg aataacggtt tggttgatgc gagtgatttt gatgacgagc gtaatggctg
     1741 gcctgttgaa caagtctgga aagaaatgca taaacttttg ccattctcac cggattcagt
     1801 cgtcactcat ggtgatttct cacttgataa ccttattttt gacgagggga aattaatagg
     1861 ttgtattgat gttggacgag tcggaatcgc agaccgatac caggatcttg ccatcctatg
     1921 gaactgcctc ggtgagtttt ctccttcatt acagaaacgg ctttttcaaa aatatggtat
     1981 tgataatcct gatatgaata aattgcagtt tcatttgatg ctcgatgagt ttttctaatc
     2041 agaattggtt aattggttgt aacactggca gagcattacg ctgacttgac gggacggcgc
     2101 aagctcatga ccaaaatccc ttaacgtgag ttacgcgtcg ttccactgag cgtcagaccc
     2161 cgtagaaaag atcaaaggat cttcttgaga tccttttttt ctgcgcgtaa tctgctgctt
     2221 gcaaacaaaa aaaccaccgc taccagcggt ggtttgtttg ccggatcaag agctaccaac
     2281 tctttttccg aaggtaactg gcttcagcag agcgcagata ccaaatactg ttcttctagt
     2341 gtagccgtag ttaggccacc acttcaagaa ctctgtagca ccgcctacat acctcgctct
     2401 gctaatcctg ttaccagtgg ctgctgccag tggcgataag tcgtgtctta ccgggttgga
     2461 ctcaagacga tagttaccgg ataaggcgca gcggtcgggc tgaacggggg gttcgtgcac
     2521 acagcccagc ttggagcgaa cgacctacac cgaactgaga tacctacagc gtgagctatg
     2581 agaaagcgcc acgcttcccg aagggagaaa ggcggacagg tatccggtaa gcggcagggt
     2641 cggaacagga gagcgcacga gggagcttcc agggggaaac gcctggtatc tttatagtcc
     2701 tgtcgggttt cgccacctct gacttgagcg tcgatttttg tgatgctcgt caggggggcg
     2761 gagcctatgg aaaaacgcca gcaacgcggc ctttttacgg ttcctggcct tttgctggcc
     2821 ttttgctcac atgttc
//
